>Addgene plasmid #142553 | TFORF0190 | addgene full sequence | sequence record 454982 | Addgene NGS Result
TTAATGTAGTCTTATGCAATACTCTTGTAGTCTTGCAACATGGTAACGATGAGTTAGCAACATGCCTTAC
AAGGAGAGAAAAAGCACCGTGCATGCCGATTGGTGGAAGTAAGGTGGTACGATCGTGCCTTATTAGGAAG
GCAACAGACGGGTCTGACATGGATTGGACGAACCACTGAATTGCCGCATTGCAGAGATATTGTATTTAAG
TGCCTAGCTCGATACATAAACGGGTCTCTCTGGTTAGACCAGATCTGAGCCTGGGAGCTCTCTGGCTAAC
TAGGGAACCCACTGCTTAAGCCTCAATAAAGCTTGCCTTGAGTGCTTCAAGTAGTGTGTGCCCGTCTGTT
GTGTGACTCTGGTAACTAGAGATCCCTCAGACCCTTTTAGTCAGTGTGGAAAATCTCTAGCAGTGGCGCC
CGAACAGGGACTTGAAAGCGAAAGGGAAACCAGAGGAGCTCTCTCGACGCAGGACTCGGCTTGCTGAAGC
GCGCACGGCAAGAGGCGAGGGGCGGCGACTGGTGAGTACGCCAAAAATTTTGACTAGCGGAGGCTAGAAG
GAGAGAGATGGGTGCGAGAGCGTCAGTATTAAGCGGGGGAGAATTAGATCGCGATGGGAAAAAATTCGGT
TAAGGCCAGGGGGAAAGAAAAAATATAAATTAAAACATATAGTATGGGCAAGCAGGGAGCTAGAACGATT
CGCAGTTAATCCTGGCCTGTTAGAAACATCAGAAGGCTGTAGACAAATACTGGGACAGCTACAACCATCC
CTTCAGACAGGATCAGAAGAACTTAGATCATTATATAATACAGTAGCAACCCTCTATTGTGTGCATCAAA
GGATAGAGATAAAAGACACCAAGGAAGCTTTAGACAAGATAGAGGAAGAGCAAAACAAAAGTAAGACCAC
CGCACAGCAAGCGGCCGCTGATCTTCAGACCTGGAGGAGGAGATATGAGGGACAATTGGAGAAGTGAATT
ATATAAATATAAAGTAGTAAAAATTGAACCATTAGGAGTAGCACCCACCAAGGCAAAGAGAAGAGTGGTG
CAGAGAGAAAAAAGAGCAGTGGGAATAGGAGCTTTGTTCCTTGGGTTCTTGGGAGCAGCAGGAAGCACTA
TGGGCGCAGCGTCAATGACGCTGACGGTACAGGCCAGACAATTATTGTCTGGTATAGTGCAGCAGCAGAA
CAATTTGCTGAGGGCTATTGAGGCGCAACAGCATCTGTTGCAACTCACAGTCTGGGGCATCAAGCAGCTC
CAGGCAAGAATCCTGGCTGTGGAAAGATACCTAAAGGATCAACAGCTCCTGGGGATTTGGGGTTGCTCTG
GAAAACTCATTTGCACCACTGCTGTGCCTTGGAATGCTAGTTGGAGTAATAAATCTCTGGAACAGATTTG
GAATCACACGACCTGGATGGAGTGGGACAGAGAAATTAACAATTACACAAGCTTAATACACTCCTTAATT
GAAGAATCGCAAAACCAGCAAGAAAAGAATGAACAAGAATTATTGGAATTAGATAAATGGGCAAGTTTGT
GGAATTGGTTTAACATAACAAATTGGCTGTGGTATATAAAATTATTCATAATGATAGTAGGAGGCTTGGT
AGGTTTAAGAATAGTTTTTGCTGTACTTTCTATAGTGAATAGAGTTAGGCAGGGATATTCACCATTATCG
TTTCAGACCCACCTCCCAACCCCGAGGGGACCCATGCATTGCATCTCAATTAGTCAGCAACCAGGTGTGG
AAAGTCCCCAGGCTCCCCAGCAGGCAGAAGTATGCAAAGCATGCGTCTCAATTAGTCAGCAACCATAGTC
CCGCCCCTAACTCCGCCCATCCCGCCCCTAACTCCGCCCAGTTCCGCCCATTCTCCGCCCCATGGCTGAC
TAATTTTTTTTATTTATGCAGAGGCCGAGGCCGCCTCGGCCTCTGAGCTATTCCAGAAGTAGTGAGGAGG
CTTTTTTGGAGGCCTAGGCTTTTGCAAAAAGCTTTCTAGAGGTACCACCGGAGCTTACCATGACCGAGTA
CAAGCCCACGGTGCGCCTCGCCACCCGCGACGACGTCCCCAGGGCCGTACGCACCCTCGCCGCCGCGTTC
GCCGACTACCCCGCCACGCGCCACACCGTCGATCCGGACCGCCACATCGAGCGGGTCACCGAGCTGCAAG
AACTCTTCCTCACGCGCGTCGGGCTCGACATCGGCAAGGTGTGGGTCGCGGACGACGGCGCCGCCGTGGC
GGTCTGGACCACGCCGGAGAGCGTCGAAGCGGGGGCGGTGTTCGCCGAGATCGGCCCGCGCATGGCCGAG
TTGAGCGGTTCCCGGCTGGCCGCGCAGCAACAGATGGAAGGCCTCCTGGCGCCGCACCGGCCCAAGGAGC
CCGCGTGGTTCCTGGCCACCGTCGGCGTCTCGCCCGACCACCAGGGCAAGGGTCTGGGCAGCGCCGTCGT
GCTCCCCGGAGTGGAGGCGGCCGAGCGCGCCGGGGTGCCCGCCTTCCTGGAGACCTCCGCGCCCCGCAAC
CTCCCCTTCTACGAGCGGCTCGGCTTCACCGTCACCGCCGACGTCGAGGTGCCCGAAGGACCGCGCACCT
GGTGCATGACCCGCAAGCCCGGTGCCAGTTAACGAATTCTAGATCTTGAGACAAATGGCAGTATTCATCC
ACAATTTTAAAAGAAAAGGGGGGATTGGGGGGTACAGTGCAGGGGAAAGAATAGTAGACATAATAGCAAC
AGACATACAAACTAAAGAATTACAAAAACAAATTACAAAAATTCAAAATTTTCGGGTTTATTACAGGGAC
AGCAGAGATCCACTTTGGCGCCGGCTCGAGGCCTGCAGGTGCAAAGATGGATAAAGTTTTAAACAGAGAG
GAATCTTTGCAGCTAATGGACCTTCTAGGTCTTGAAAGGAGTGGGAATTGGCTCCGGTGCCCGTCAGTGG
GCAGAGCGCACATCGCCCACAGTCCCCGAGAAGTTGGGGGGAGGGGTCGGCAATTGAACCGGTGCCTAGA
GAAGGTGGCGCGGGGTAAACTGGGAAAGTGATGTCGTGTACTGGCTCCGCCTTTTTCCCGAGGGTGGGGG
AGAACCGTATATAAGTGCAGTAGTCGCCGTGAACGTTCTTTTTCGCAACGGGTTTGCCGCCAGAACACAG
GTAAGTGCCGTGTGTGGTTCCCGCGGGCCTGGCCTCTTTACGGGTTATGGCCCTTGCGTGCCTTGAATTA
CTTCCACCTGGCTGCAGTACGTGATTCTTGATCCCGAGCTTCGGGTTGGAAGTGGGTGGGAGAGTTCGAG
GCCTTGCGCTTAAGGAGCCCCTTCGCCTCGTGCTTGAGTTGAGGCCTGGCCTGGGCGCTGGGGCCGCCGC
GTGCGAATCTGGTGGCACCTTCGCGCCTGTCTCGCTGCTTTCGATAAGTCTCTAGCCATTTAAAATTTTT
GATGACCTGCTGCGACGCTTTTTTTCTGGCAAGATAGTCTTGTAAATGCGGGCCAAGATCTGCACACTGG
TATTTCGGTTTTTGGGGCCGCGGGCGGCGACGGGGCCCGTGCGTCCCAGCGCACATGTTCGGCGAGGCGG
GGCCTGCGAGCGCGGCCACCGAGAATCGGACGGGGGTAGTCTCAAGCTGGCCGGCCTGCTCTGGTGCCTG
GCCTCGCGCCGCCGTGTATCGCCCCGCCCTGGGCGGCAAGGCTGGCCCGGTCGGCACCAGTTGCGTGAGC
GGAAAGATGGCCGCTTCCCGGCCCTGCTGCAGGGAGCTCAAAATGGAGGACGCGGCGCTCGGGAGAGCGG
GCGGGTGAGTCACCCACACAAAGGAAAAGGGCCTTTCCGTCCTCAGCCGTCGCTTCATGTGACTCCACGG
AGTACCGGGCGCCGTCCAGGCACCTCGATTAGTTCTCGAGCTTTTGGAGTACGTCGTCTTTAGGTTGGGG
GGAGGGGTTTTATGCGATGGAGTTTCCCCACACTGAGTGGGTGGAGACTGAAGTTAGGCCAGCTTGGCAC
TTGATGTAATTCTCCTTGGAATTTGCCCTTTTTGAGTTTGGATCTTGGTTCATTCTCAAGCCTCAGACAG
TGGTTCAAAGTTTTTTTCTTCCATTTCAGGTGTCGTGAGGCTAGCACCGCCACCATGCATTGTGGGTTAC
TGGAGGAACCCGACATGGATTCCACAGAGAGCTGGATTGAAAGATGTCTCAACGAAAGTGAAAACAAACG
TTATTCCAGCCACACATCTCTGGGGAATGTTTCTAATGATGAAAATGAGGAAAAAGAAAATAATAGAGCA
TCCAAGCCCCACTCCACTCCTGCTACTCTGCAATGGCTGGAGGAGAACTATGAGATTGCAGAGGGGGTCT
GCATCCCTCGCAGTGCCCTCTATATGCATTACCTGGATTTCTGCGAGAAGAATGATACCCAACCTGTCAA
TGCTGCCAGCTTTGGAAAGATCATAAGGCAGCAGTTTCCTCAGTTAACCACCAGAAGACTCGGGACCCGA
GGACAGTCAAAGTACCATTACTATGGCATTGCAGTGAAAGAAAGCTCCCAATATTATGATGTGATGTATT
CCAAGAAAGGAGCTGCCTGGGTGAGTGAGACGGGCAAGAAAGAAGTGAGCAAACAGACAGTGGCATATTC
ACCCCGGTCCAAACTCGGAACACTGCTGCCAGAATTTCCCAATGTCAAAGATCTAAATCTGCCAGCCAGC
CTGCCTGAGGAGAAGGTTTCTACCTTTATTATGATGTACAGAACACACTGTCAGAGAATACTGGACACTG
TAATAAGAGCCAACTTTGATGAGGTTCAAAGTTTCCTTCTGCACTTTTGGCAAGGAATGCCGCCCCACAT
GCTGCCTGTGCTGGGCTCCTCCACGGTGGTGAACATTGTCGGCGTGTGTGACTCCATCCTCTACAAAGCT
ATCTCCGGGGTGCTGATGCCCACTGTGCTGCAGGCATTACCTGACAGCTTAACTCAGGTGATTCGAAAGT
TTGCCAAGCAACTGGATGAGTGGCTAAAAGTGGCTCTCCACGACCTCCCAGAAAACTTGCGAAACATCAA
GTTCGAATTGTCGAGAAGGTTCTCCCAAATTCTGAGACGGCAAACATCACTAAATCATCTCTGCCAGGCA
TCTCGAACAGTGATCCACAGTGCAGACATCACGTTCCAAATGCTGGAAGACTGGAGGAACGTGGACCTGA
ACAGCATCACCAAGCAAACCCTTTACACCATGGAAGACTCTCGCGATGAGCACCGGAAACTCATCACCCA
ATTATATCAGGAGTTTGACCATCTCTTGGAGGAGCAGTCTCCCATCGAGTCCTACATTGAGTGGCTGGAT
ACCATGGTTGACCGCTGTGTTGTGAAGGTGGCTGCCAAGAGACAAGGGTCCTTGAAGAAAGTGGCCCAGC
AGTTCCTCTTGATGTGGTCCTGTTTCGGCACAAGGGTGATCCGGGACATGACCTTGCACAGCGCCCCCAG
CTTCGGGTCTTTTCACCTAATTCACTTAATGTTTGATGACTACGTGCTCTACCTGTTAGAATCTCTGCAC
TGTCAGGAGCGGGCCAATGAGCTCATGCGAGCCATGAAGGGAGAAGGAAGCACTGCAGAAGTCCGAGAAG
AGATCATCTTGACAGAGGCTGCCGCACCAACCCCTTCACCAGTGCCATCGTTTTCTCCAGCAAAATCTGC
CACATCTGTGGAAGTGCCACCTCCCTCTTCCCCTGTTAGCAATCCTTCCCCTGAGTACACTGGCCTCAGC
ACTACAGGAGCAATGCAGTCTTACACGTGGTCTCTAACATACACAGTGACGACGGCTGCTGGGTCCCCAG
CTGAGAACTCCCAACAGCTGCCCTGTATGAGGAACACTCATGTGCCTTCTTCCTCCGTCACACACAGGAT
ACCAGTTTATCCCCACAGAGAGGAACATGGATACACGGGAAGCTATAACTATGGGAGCTATGGCAACCAG
CATCCTCACCCCATGCAGAGCCAGTATCCGGCCCTCCCTCATGACACAGCTATCTCTGGGCCACTCCACT
ATGCCCCTTACCACAGGAGCTCTGCACAGTACCCTTTTAATAGCCCCACTTCCCGGATGGAACCTTGTTT
GATGAGCAGTACTCCCAGACTGCATCCTACCCCAGTCACTCCCCGCTGGCCAGAGGTGCCCTCAGCCAAC
ACGTGCTACACAAGCCCGTCTGTGCATTCTGCGAGGTACGGAAACTCTAGTGACATGTATACACCTCTGA
CAACGCGCAGGAATTCTGAATATGAGCACATGCAACACTTTCCTGGCTTTGCTTACATCAACGGAGAGGC
CTCTACAGGATGGGCTAAATAGTAATGAACTAGTCCGTAACTTGAAAGTATTTCGATTTCTTGGCTTTAT
ATATCTTGTGGAAAGGACGACGTTAAGCCTTGTATCCCGCTTGCACGCGTTAAGTCGACAATCAACCTCT
GGATTACAAAATTTGTGAAAGATTGACTGGTATTCTTAACTATGTTGCTCCTTTTACGCTATGTGGATAC
GCTGCTTTAATGCCTTTGTATCATGCTATTGCTTCCCGTATGGCTTTCATTTTCTCCTCCTTGTATAAAT
CCTGGTTGCTGTCTCTTTATGAGGAGTTGTGGCCCGTTGTCAGGCAACGTGGCGTGGTGTGCACTGTGTT
TGCTGACGCAACCCCCACTGGTTGGGGCATTGCCACCACCTGTCAGCTCCTTTCCGGGACTTTCGCTTTC
CCCCTCCCTATTGCCACGGCGGAACTCATCGCCGCCTGCCTTGCCCGCTGCTGGACAGGGGCTCGGCTGT
TGGGCACTGACAATTCCGTGGTGTTGTCGGGGAAATCATCGTCCTTTCCTTGGCTGCTCGCCTGTGTTGC
CACCTGGATTCTGCGCGGGACGTCCTTCTGCTACGTCCCTTCGGCCCTCAATCCAGCGGACCTTCCTTCC
CGCGGCCTGCTGCCGGCTCTGCGGCCTCTTCCGCGTCTTCGCCTTCGCCCTCAGACGAGTCGGATCTCCC
TTTGGGCCGCCTCCCCGCGTCGACTTTAAGACCAATGACTTACAAGGCAGCTGTAGATCTTAGCCACTTT
TTAAAAGAAAAGGGGGGACTGGAAGGGCTAATTCACTCCCAACGAAGACAAGATCTGCTTTTTGCTTGTA
CTGGGTCTCTCTGGTTAGACCAGATCTGAGCCTGGGAGCTCTCTGGCTAACTAGGGAACCCACTGCTTAA
GCCTCAATAAAGCTTGCCTTGAGTGCTTCAAGTAGTGTGTGCCCGTCTGTTGTGTGACTCTGGTAACTAG
AGATCCCTCAGACCCTTTTAGTCAGTGTGGAAAATCTCTAGCAGTACGTATAGTAGTTCATGTCATCTTA
TTATTCAGTATTTATAACTTGCAAAGAAATGAATATCAGAGAGTGAGAGGAACTTGTTTATTGCAGCTTA
TAATGGTTACAAATAAAGCAATAGCATCACAAATTTCACAAATAAAGCATTTTTTTCACTGCATTCTAGT
TGTGGTTTGTCCAAACTCATCAATGTATCTTATCATGTCTGGCTCTAGCTATCCCGCCCCTAACTCCGCC
CATCCCGCCCCTAACTCCGCCCAGTTCCGCCCATTCTCCGCCCCATGGCTGACTAATTTTTTTTATTTAT
GCAGAGGCCGAGGCCGCCTCGGCCTCTGAGCTATTCCAGAAGTAGTGAGGAGGCTTTTTTGGAGGCCTAG
GGACGTACCCAATTCGCCCTATAGTGAGTCGTATTACGCGCGCTCACTGGCCGTCGTTTTACAACGTCGT
GACTGGGAAAACCCTGGCGTTACCCAACTTAATCGCCTTGCAGCACATCCCCCTTTCGCCAGCTGGCGTA
ATAGCGAAGAGGCCCGCACCGATCGCCCTTCCCAACAGTTGCGCAGCCTGAATGGCGAATGGG
[124 nt withheld, positions 7904-8027]
C
[91 nt withheld, positions 8029-8119]
A
[49 nt withheld, positions 8121-8169]
CCTTTGACGTTGGAGTCCACGTTCTTT
[37 nt withheld, positions 8197-8233]
ACCCTATCTCGGTCTATTCTTTTGATTTATAAGGGATTTTGCCGATTTCGGCCTATTGGTTAAAAAATGA
GCTGATTTAACAAAAATTTAACGCGAATTTTAACAAAATATTAACGCTTACAATTTAGGTGGCACTTTTC
GGGGAAATGTGCGCGGAACCCCTATTTGTTTATTTTTCTAAATACATTCAAATATGTATCCGCTCATGAG
ACAATAACCCTGATAAATGCTTCAATAATATTGAAAAAGGAAGAGTATGAGTATTCAACATTTCCGTGTC
GCCCTTATTCCCTTTTTTGCGGCATTTTGCCTTCCTGTTTTTGCTCACCCAGAAACGCTGGTGAAAGTAA
AAGATGCTGAAGATCAGTTGGGTGCACGAGTGGGTTACATCGAACTGGATCTCAACAGCGGTAAGATCCT
TGAGAGTTTTCGCCCCGAAGAACGTTTTCCAATGATGAGCACTTTTAAAGTTCTGCTATGTGGCGCGGTA
TTATCCCGTATTGACGCCGGGCAAGAGCAACTCGGTCGCCGCATACACTATTCTCAGAATGACTTGGTTG
AGTACTCACCAGTCACAGAAAAGCATCTTACGGATGGCATGACAGTAAGAGAATTATGCAGTGCTGCCAT
AACCATGAGTGATAACACTGCGGCCAACTTACTTCTGACAACGATCGGAGGACCGAAGGAGCTAACCGCT
TTTTTGCACAACATGGGGGATCATGTAACTCGCCTTGATCGTTGGGAACCGGAGCTGAATGAAGCCATAC
CAAACGACGAGCGTGACACCACGATGCCTGTAGCAATGGCAACAACGTTGCGCAAACTATTAACTGGCGA
ACTACTTACTCTAGCTTCCCGGCAACAATTAATAGACTGGATGGAGGCGGATAAAGTTGCAGGACCACTT
CTGCGCTCGGCCCTTCCGGCTGGCTGGTTTATTGCTGATAAATCTGGAGCCGGTGAGCGTGGGTCTCGCG
GTATCATTGCAGCACTGGGGCCAGATGGTAAGCCCTCCCGTATCGTAGTTATCTACACGACGGGGAGTCA
GGCAACTATGGATGAACGAAATAGACAGATCGCTGAGATAGGTGCCTCACTGATTAAGCATTGGTAACTG
TCAGACCAAGTTTACTCATATATACTTTAGATTGATTTAAAACTTCATTTTTAATTTAAAAGGATCTAGG
TGAAGATCCTTTTTGATAATCTCATGACCAAAATCCCTTAACGTGAGTTTTCGTTCCACTGAGCGTCAGA
CCCCGTAGAAAAGATCAAAGGATCTTCTTGAGATCCTTTTTTTCTGCGCGTAATCTGCTGCTTGCAAACA
AAAAAACCACCGCTACCAGCGGTGGTTTGTTTGCCGGATCAAGAGCTACCAACTCTTTTTCCGAAGGTAA
CTGGCTTCAGCAGAGCGCAGATACCAAATACTGTTCTTCTAGTGTAGCCGTAGTTAGGCCACCACTTCAA
GAACTCTGTAGCACCGCCTACATACCTCGCTCTGCTAATCCTGTTACCAGTGGCTGCTGCCAGTGGCGAT
AAGTCGTGTCTTACCGGGTTGGACTCAAGACGATAGTTACCGGATAAGGCGCAGCGGTCGGGCTGAACGG
GGGGTTCGTGCACACAGCCCAGCTTGGAGCGAACGACCTACACCGAACTGAGATACCTACAGCGTGAGCT
ATGAGAAAGCGCCACGCTTCCCGAAGGGAGAAAGGCGGACAGGTATCCGGTAAGCGGCAGGGTCGGAACA
GGAGAGCGCACGAGGGAGCTTCCAGGGGGAAACGCCTGGTATCTTTATAGTCCTGTCGGGTTTCGCCACC
TCTGACTTGAGCGTCGATTTTTGTGATGCTCGTCAGGGGGGCGGAGCCTATGGAAAAACGCCAGCAACGC
GGCCTTTTTACGGTTCCTGGCCTTTTGCTGGCCTTTTGCTCACATGTTCTTTCCTGCGTTATCCCCTGAT
TCTGTGGATAACCGTATTACCGCCTTTGAGTGAGCTGATACCGCTCGCCGCAGCCGAACGACCGAGCGCA
GCGAGTCAGTGAGCGAGGAAGCGGAAGAGCGCCCAATACGCAAACCGCCTCTCCCCGCGCGTTGGCCGAT
TCATTAATGCAGCTGGCACGACAGGTTTCCCGACTGGAAAGCGGGCAGTGAGCGCAACGCAATTAATGTG
AGTTAGCTCACTCATTAGGCACCCCAGGCTTTACACTTTATGCTTCCGGCTCGTATGTTGTGTGGAATTG
TGAGCGGATAACAATTTCACACAGGAAACAGCTATGACCATGATTACGCCAAGCGCGCAATTAACCCTCA
CTAAAGGGAACAAAAGCTGGAGCTGCAAGC
Features (pLannotate 1.2.2; 31 found; start..end, strand, type, name):
      5..231     +  promoter       RSV promoter: Rous sarcoma virus enhancer/promoter
    232..412     +  LTR            5' LTR (truncated): truncated 5' long terminal repeat (LTR) from HIV-1
    459..584     +  misc_feature   HIV-1 Ψ: packaging signal of human immunodeficiency virus type 1
    568..931     +  CDS            HIV-1 gag (fragment): gag protein from human immunodeficiency virus 1; gag
   1077..1310    +  misc_feature   RRE: The Rev response element (RRE) of HIV-1 allows for Rev-dependent mRNA export from the nucleus to the cytoplasm.
   1687..1713    +  CDS            Rev (fragment): human immunodeficiency virus 1 (HIV-1) Rev protein; rev; enhances nuclear export of unspliced and incompletely spliced viral mRNAs
   1720..1743    +  promoter       SV40 promoter (fragment): SV40 early promoter
   1744..1815    +  promoter       SV40 promoter (fragment): SV40 enhancer and early promoter
   1839..1974    +  rep_origin     SV40 ori: SV40 origin of replication
   2020..2616    +  CDS            PuroR (fragment): puromycin N-acetyltransferase; pac from Streptomyces; confers resistance to puromycin
   2665..2782    +  misc_feature   cPPT/CTS: central polypurine tract and central termination sequence of HIV-1
   2847..2913    +  CDS            small t antigen (fragment): SV40 (simian virus 40) small t antigen
   2920..4098    +  promoter       EF-1α promoter: strong constitutive promoter for human elongation factor EF-1α
   4115..6319    +  CDS            RFX4: RFX4_HUMAN - Experimental evidence at protein level: Swiss-Prot protein existence level 1. Transcription factor that plays a role in early brain development. May activate transcription by interacting directly with the X-box. May activate transcription from CX3CL1 promoter through the X-box during brain development. From Homo sapiens (Human).
   6335..6388    +  promoter       U6 promoter (fragment): RNA polymerase III promoter for human U6 snRNA
   6430..7018    +  misc_feature   WPRE: woodchuck hepatitis virus posttranscriptional regulatory element
   7069..7088    +  misc_feature   cPPT/CTS (fragment): central polypurine tract and central termination sequence of HIV-1
   7090..7323    +  LTR            3' LTR (ΔU3): self-inactivating 3' long terminal repeat (LTR) from HIV-1
   7401..7522    +  polyA_signal   SV40 poly(A) signal: SV40 polyadenylation signal
   7562..7697    +  rep_origin     SV40 ori: SV40 origin of replication
   7718..7736    -  promoter       T7 promoter: promoter for bacteriophage T7 RNA polymerase
   7744..7899    +  CDS            lacZα (fragment): LacZα fragment of β-galactosidase; lacZ fragment
   7904..8332    +  rep_origin     f1 ori (sequence partly withheld): f1 bacteriophage origin of replication; arrow indicates direction of (+) strand synthesis
   8385..8489    +  promoter       AmpR promoter: bla
   8490..9350    +  CDS            AmpR: β-lactamase; bla; confers resistance to ampicillin, carbenicillin, and related antibiotics
   9521..10109   +  rep_origin     ori: high-copy-number ColE1/pMB1/pBR322/pUC origin of replication
  10292..10384   +  CDS            lacI (fragment): lac repressor; lacI; The lac repressor binds to the lac operator to inhibit transcription in E. coli. This inhibition can be relieved by adding lactose or isopropyl-β-D-thiogalactopyranoside (IPTG).
  10397..10418   +  protein_bind   CAP binding site: CAP binding activates transcription in the presence of cAMP. E. coli catabolite activator protein
  10433..10463   +  promoter       lac promoter: promoter for the E. coli lac operon
  10471..10487   +  protein_bind   lac operator: The lac repressor binds to the lac operator to inhibit transcription in E. coli. This inhibition can be relieved by adding lactose or isopropyl-β-D-thiogalactopyranoside (IPTG). lac repressor encoded by lacI
  10532..10550   +  promoter       T3 promoter: promoter for bacteriophage T3 RNA polymerase
