[The description below was written by a language model from this plasmid's Addgene catalogue record and pLannotate feature annotations shown in this document.]
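Description:
TFORF0190 is a lentiviral mammalian expression plasmid built on the pLX_TRC317 backbone and carrying the human transcription factor RFX4 as a synthesized open reading frame. It belongs to a barcoded transcription factor ORF collection in which each clone carries a unique 24-bp barcode, so that the overexpressed factor can be identified in pooled screens. The barcode is not annotated in the feature table, so its position is not stated. In bacteria the plasmid replicates from a high-copy ColE1/pUC-type origin and is selected with ampicillin through the bla gene. An f1 origin and remnants of a lac/lacZα cloning region with T7 and T3 promoters are also present. The depositor warns that the plasmid can recombine, as LTR-containing vectors often do.

The viral cassette has a third-generation layout. An RSV promoter drives a truncated HIV-1 5' LTR, followed by the Ψ packaging signal with a gag fragment, the RRE for Rev-dependent nuclear export, and a cPPT/CTS element. A self-inactivating ΔU3 3' LTR closes the cassette, with an SV40 polyadenylation signal downstream. Within the transferred region, an SV40 early promoter/origin segment precedes the puromycin N-acetyltransferase gene, which allows selection of transduced cells. The strong constitutive EF-1α promoter then drives the RFX4 coding sequence, annotated as an X-box-binding factor involved in early brain development. A WPRE downstream of the ORF enhances transcript stability and expression. A short U6 promoter fragment annotated between the ORF and the WPRE is probably only a partial sequence match rather than a functional Pol III unit. The construct is intended for stable RFX4 overexpression, singly or in pooled screens such as directed differentiation studies.
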