Addgene plasmid #142553: TFORF0190
Purpose: Lentiviral vector for overexpressing transcription factor ORFs with unique 24-bp barcodes. Barcodes facilitate identification of transcription factors in pooled screens.
Depositing lab: Feng Zhang. Depositing organization: Broad Institute. Publication: A transcription factor atlas of directed differentiation. Joung J, Ma S, Tay T, Geiger-Schuller KR, Kirchgatterer PC, Verdine VK, Guo B, Arias-Garcia MA, Allen WE, Singh A, Kuksenko O, Abudayyeh OO, Gootenberg JS, Fu Z, Macrae RK, Buenrostro JD, Regev A, Zhang F. Cell. 2023 Jan 5;186(1):209-229.e26. doi: 10.1016/j.cell.2022.11.026. PubMed 36608654.
Backbone
  Vector backbone: pLX_TRC317
  Backbone manufacturer: Broad Institute Genetic Perturbation Platform
  Backbone size w/o insert (bp): 8264
  Vector type: Mammalian Expression, Lentiviral
  Selectable markers: Puromycin
Growth in bacteria
  Bacterial resistance: Ampicillin, 100 μg/mL
  Growth temperature: 30°C
  Growth strain: NEB Stable
  Copy number: High Copy
Gene/Insert
  Gene/Insert name: RFX4
  Species: H. sapiens (human)
  Insert size (bp): 2309
  Entrez Gene: RFX4 (a.k.a. NYD-SP10)
  Promoter: EF1a
  Cloning method: Unknown
  Sequencing primers: 5′ GGGTGGAGACTGAAGTTAGGCCAG; 3′ CACATAGCGTAAAAGGAGCAACATAG
Terms and licenses: Academic/Nonprofit Terms; Industry Terms: Not Available to Industry
Depositor comments: NM_213594,ENST00000392842 . The transcription factor ORF portion of this plasmid was synthesized by Genewiz. Please test multiple small colonies in case of plasmid recombination. To make this collection available in a timely manner, a portion of this collection was not fully sequenced by Addgene. If an Addgene verified full plasmid sequence is not available, please contact us prior to placing an order to request the full sequence.
How to cite: TFORF0190 was a gift from Feng Zhang (Addgene plasmid # 142553 ; http://n2t.net/addgene:142553 ; RRID:Addgene_142553)
