>Addgene plasmid #142553 | TFORF0190 | depositor partial sequence | sequence record 279797 | Insert
ACCGCCACCATGCATTGTGGGTTACTGGAGGAACCCGACATGGATTCCACAGAGAGCTGGATTGAAAGAT
GTCTCAACGAAAGTGAAAACAAACGTTATTCCAGCCACACATCTCTGGGGAATGTTTCTAATGATGAAAA
TGAGGAAAAAGAAAATAATAGAGCATCCAAGCCCCACTCCACTCCTGCTACTCTGCAATGGCTGGAGGAG
AACTATGAGATTGCAGAGGGGGTCTGCATCCCTCGCAGTGCCCTCTATATGCATTACCTGGATTTCTGCG
AGAAGAATGATACCCAACCTGTCAATGCTGCCAGCTTTGGAAAGATCATAAGGCAGCAGTTTCCTCAGTT
AACCACCAGAAGACTCGGGACCCGAGGACAGTCAAAGTACCATTACTATGGCATTGCAGTGAAAGAAAGC
TCCCAATATTATGATGTGATGTATTCCAAGAAAGGAGCTGCCTGGGTGAGTGAGACGGGCAAGAAAGAAG
TGAGCAAACAGACAGTGGCATATTCACCCCGGTCCAAACTCGGAACACTGCTGCCAGAATTTCCCAATGT
CAAAGATCTAAATCTGCCAGCCAGCCTGCCTGAGGAGAAGGTTTCTACCTTTATTATGATGTACAGAACA
CACTGTCAGAGAATACTGGACACTGTAATAAGAGCCAACTTTGATGAGGTTCAAAGTTTCCTTCTGCACT
TTTGGCAAGGAATGCCGCCCCACATGCTGCCTGTGCTGGGCTCCTCCACGGTGGTGAACATTGTCGGCGT
GTGTGACTCCATCCTCTACAAAGCTATCTCCGGGGTGCTGATGCCCACTGTGCTGCAGGCATTACCTGAC
AGCTTAACTCAGGTGATTCGAAAGTTTGCCAAGCAACTGGATGAGTGGCTAAAAGTGGCTCTCCACGACC
TCCCAGAAAACTTGCGAAACATCAAGTTCGAATTGTCGAGAAGGTTCTCCCAAATTCTGAGACGGCAAAC
ATCACTAAATCATCTCTGCCAGGCATCTCGAACAGTGATCCACAGTGCAGACATCACGTTCCAAATGCTG
GAAGACTGGAGGAACGTGGACCTGAACAGCATCACCAAGCAAACCCTTTACACCATGGAAGACTCTCGCG
ATGAGCACCGGAAACTCATCACCCAATTATATCAGGAGTTTGACCATCTCTTGGAGGAGCAGTCTCCCAT
CGAGTCCTACATTGAGTGGCTGGATACCATGGTTGACCGCTGTGTTGTGAAGGTGGCTGCCAAGAGACAA
GGGTCCTTGAAGAAAGTGGCCCAGCAGTTCCTCTTGATGTGGTCCTGTTTCGGCACAAGGGTGATCCGGG
ACATGACCTTGCACAGCGCCCCCAGCTTCGGGTCTTTTCACCTAATTCACTTAATGTTTGATGACTACGT
GCTCTACCTGTTAGAATCTCTGCACTGTCAGGAGCGGGCCAATGAGCTCATGCGAGCCATGAAGGGAGAA
GGAAGCACTGCAGAAGTCCGAGAAGAGATCATCTTGACAGAGGCTGCCGCACCAACCCCTTCACCAGTGC
CATCGTTTTCTCCAGCAAAATCTGCCACATCTGTGGAAGTGCCACCTCCCTCTTCCCCTGTTAGCAATCC
TTCCCCTGAGTACACTGGCCTCAGCACTACAGGAGCAATGCAGTCTTACACGTGGTCTCTAACATACACA
GTGACGACGGCTGCTGGGTCCCCAGCTGAGAACTCCCAACAGCTGCCCTGTATGAGGAACACTCATGTGC
CTTCTTCCTCCGTCACACACAGGATACCAGTTTATCCCCACAGAGAGGAACATGGATACACGGGAAGCTA
TAACTATGGGAGCTATGGCAACCAGCATCCTCACCCCATGCAGAGCCAGTATCCGGCCCTCCCTCATGAC
ACAGCTATCTCTGGGCCACTCCACTATGCCCCTTACCACAGGAGCTCTGCACAGTACCCTTTTAATAGCC
CCACTTCCCGGATGGAACCTTGTTTGATGAGCAGTACTCCCAGACTGCATCCTACCCCAGTCACTCCCCG
CTGGCCAGAGGTGCCCTCAGCCAACACGTGCTACACAAGCCCGTCTGTGCATTCTGCGAGGTACGGAAAC
TCTAGTGACATGTATACACCTCTGACAACGCGCAGGAATTCTGAATATGAGCACATGCAACACTTTCCTG
GCTTTGCTTACATCAACGGAGAGGCCTCTACAGGATGGGCTAAATAGTAATGAACTAGTCCGTAACTTGA
AAGTATTTCGATTTCTTGGCTTTATATATCTTGTGGAAAGGACGACGTTAAGCCTTGTATCCCGCTTGC
