>Addgene plasmid #142553 | TFORF0190 | depositor partial sequence | sequence record 279798 | Barcode
CGTTAAGCCTTGTATCCCGCTTGC
